>Addgene plasmid #146140 | pT7-EGFP-C1-tubcDNA_D | depositor full sequence | sequence record 288585 | Full Sequence
GAGTTCCGCGTTACATAACTTACGGTAAATGGCCCGCCTGGCTGACCGCCCAACGACCCCCGCCCATTGA
CGTCAATAATGACGTATGTTCCCATAGTAACGCCAATAGGGACTTTCCATTGACGTCAATGGGTGGAGTA
TTTACGGTAAACTGCCCACTTGGCAGTACATCAAGTGTATCATATGCCAAGTACGCCCCCTATTGACGTC
AATGACGGTAAATGGCCCGCCTGGCATTATGCCCAGTACATGACCTTATGGGACTTTCCTACTTGGCAGT
ACATCTACGTATTAGTCATCGCTATTACCATGGTGATGCGGTTTTGGCAGTACATCAATGGGCGTGGATA
GCGGTTTGACTCACGGGGATTTCCAAGTCTCCACCCCATTGACGTCAATGGGAGTTTGTTTTGGCACCAA
AATCAACGGGACTTTCCAAAATGTCGTAACAACTCCGCCCCATTGACGCAAATGGGCGGTAGGCGTGTAC
GGTGGGAGGTCTATATAAGCAGAGCTCTCTGGCTAACTAGAGAACCCACTGCTTACTGGCTTATCGAAAT
TAATACGACTCACTATAGGGAGACCCAAGCTCTAGCGCTACCGGTCGCCACCATGGTGAGCAAGGGCGAG
GAGCTGTTCACCGGGGTGGTGCCCATCCTGGTCGAGCTGGACGGCGACGTAAACGGCCACAAGTTCAGCG
TGTCCGGCGAGGGCGAGGGCGATGCCACCTACGGCAAGCTGACCCTGAAGTTCATCTGCACCACCGGCAA
GCTGCCCGTGCCCTGGCCCACCCTCGTGACCACCCTGACCTACGGCGTGCAGTGCTTCAGCCGCTACCCC
GACCACATGAAGCAGCACGACTTCTTCAAGTCCGCCATGCCCGAAGGCTACGTCCAGGAGCGCACCATCT
TCTTCAAGGACGACGGCAACTACAAGACCCGCGCCGAGGTGAAGTTCGAGGGCGACACCCTGGTGAACCG
CATCGAGCTGAAGGGCATCGACTTCAAGGAGGACGGCAACATCCTGGGGCACAAGCTGGAGTACAACTAC
AACAGCCACAACGTCTATATCATGGCCGACAAGCAGAAGAACGGCATCAAGGTGAACTTCAAGATCCGCC
ACAACATCGAGGACGGCAGCGTGCAGCTCGCCGACCACTACCAGCAGAACACCCCCATCGGCGACGGCCC
CGTGCTGCTGCCCGACAACCACTACCTGAGCACCCAGTCCGCCCTGAGCAAAGACCCCAACGAGAAGCGC
GATCACATGGTCCTGCTGGAGTTCGTGACCGCCGCCGGGATCACTCTCGGCATGGACGAGCTGTACAAGT
CCGGACTCAGATCTCGAGCTCAAGCTTCGAATTCTGCAGTCGACGGTACCATGAGGGAGATCGTGCATTT
ACAGGCTGGACAGTGCGGCAACCAGATTGGTGCCAAGTTCTGGGAAGTCATTAGTGACGAGCATGGAATT
GACCCAACAGGCAGTTACCATGGCGACAGTGACCTTCAGCTGGACCGAATTAATGTTTATTATAATGAAG
CCACAGGTGGAAAGTATGTTCCACGTGCCGTGCTGGTGGATTTGGAGCCTGGTACAATGGACTCCGTGAG
GTCTGGTCCATTTGGTCAGATCTTCAGACCAGACAACTTTGTGTTCGGCCAAAGTGGTGCTGGAAACAAC
TGGGCCAAGGGCCACTACACTGAAGGAGCTGAGCTGGTTGATTCCGTTCTGGATGTGGTCCGAAAAGAGG
CTGAGAGCTGCGACTGTCTGCAGGGCTTCCAGCTCACTCACTCACTGGGTGGAGGTACAGGGTCTGGTAT
GGGCACCCTCCTCATTAGCAAAATCCGCGAGGAGTATCCCGACCGCATCATGAACACCTTCAGCGTGGTG
CCCTCTCCTAAAGTCTCGGACACTGTGGTCGAGCCCTACAACGCCACACTGTCCGTCCATCAGCTAGTAG
AGAACACAGACGAGACCTATTGTATTGATAACGAGGCCCTGTACGATATCTGCTTCCGCACACTCAAACT
CACAACCCCCACATACGGAGACCTCAACCATCTCGTCTCCGCCACAATGAGCGGTGTGACCACTTGCTTG
AGGTTTCCAGGCCAGTTGAACGCTGATCTCCGTAAATTGGCGGTCAACATGGTGCCCTTCCCCCGACTGC
ACTTCTTCATGCCTGGCTTCGCGCCTCTGACTAGCAGGGGAAGCCAGCAGTATCGTGCACTTACCGTTCC
CGAACTCACCCAGCAGATGTTCGATGCCAAAAACATGATGGCTGCCTGCGACCCACGTCACGGCCGTTAT
CTGACGGTCGCCGCCGTCTTCCGAGGTCGCATGTCCATGAAGGAGGTGGACGAGCAGATGCTCAACGTCC
AGAACAAGAACAGCAGCTACTTCGTTGAATGGATCCCAAACAACGTCAAGACCGCCGTCTGCGACATTCC
ACCACGAGGCCTCAAGATGGCCGCCACCTTCATCGGCAACAGCACTGCCATCCAGGAGCTCTTCAAGCGC
ATCTCAGAGCAGTTCACGGCTATGTTCAGGCGCAAGGCTTTCCTGCATTGGTACACCGGAGAGGGCATGG
ATGAGATGGAGTTCACAGAGGCCGAGAGCAACATGAACGACCTGGTGTCCGAGTACCAGCAGTACCAGGA
CGCCACCGCTGAAGAGGAAGGGGAGTTTGAGGAGGAGGGAGAAAAGGAGCTCGCTTAAGGTACCGCGGGC
CCGGGATCCACCGGATCTAGATAACTGATCATAATCAGCCATACCACATTTGTAGAGGTTTTACTTGCTT
TAAAAAACCTCCCACACCTCCCCCTGAACCTGAAACATAAAATGAATGCAATTGTTGTTGTTAACTTGTT
TATTGCAGCTTATAATGGTTACAAATAAAGCAATAGCATCACAAATTTCACAAATAAAGCATTTTTTTCA
CTGCATTCTAGTTGTGGTTTGTCCAAACTCATCAATGTATCTTAACGCGTAAATTGTAAGCGTTAATATT
TTGTTAAAATTCGCGTTAAATTTTTGTTAAATCAGCTCATTTTTTAACCAATAGGCCGAAATCGGCAAAA
TCCCTTATAAATCAAAAGAATAGACCGAGATAGGGT
[37 nt withheld, positions 3117-3153]
AAAGAACGTGGACTCCAACGTCAAAGG
[49 nt withheld, positions 3181-3229]
T
[91 nt withheld, positions 3231-3321]
G
[124 nt withheld, positions 3323-3446]
CAGGTGGCACTTTTCGGGGAAATGTGCGCGGAACCCCTATTTGTTTATTTTTCTAAATACATTCAAATAT
GTATCCGCTCATGAGACAATAACCCTGATAAATGCTTCAATAATATTGAAAAAGGAAGAGTCCTGAGGCG
GAAAGAACCAGCTGTGGAATGTGTGTCAGTTAGGGTGTGGAAAGTCCCCAGGCTCCCCAGCAGGCAGAAG
TATGCAAAGCATGCATCTCAATTAGTCAGCAACCAGGTGTGGAAAGTCCCCAGGCTCCCCAGCAGGCAGA
AGTATGCAAAGCATGCATCTCAATTAGTCAGCAACCATAGTCCCGCCCCTAACTCCGCCCATCCCGCCCC
TAACTCCGCCCAGTTCCGCCCATTCTCCGCCCCATGGCTGACTAATTTTTTTTATTTATGCAGAGGCCGA
GGCCGCCTCGGCCTCTGAGCTATTCCAGAAGTAGTGAGGAGGCTTTTTTGGAGGCCTAGGCTTTTGCAAA
GATCGATCAAGAGACAGGATGAGGATCGTTTCGCATGATTGAACAAGATGGATTGCACGCAGGTTCTCCG
GCCGCTTGGGTGGAGAGGCTATTCGGCTATGACTGGGCACAACAGACAATCGGCTGCTCTGATGCCGCCG
TGTTCCGGCTGTCAGCGCAGGGGCGCCCGGTTCTTTTTGTCAAGACCGACCTGTCCGGTGCCCTGAATGA
ACTGCAAGACGAGGCAGCGCGGCTATCGTGGCTGGCCACGACGGGCGTTCCTTGCGCAGCTGTGCTCGAC
GTTGTCACTGAAGCGGGAAGGGACTGGCTGCTATTGGGCGAAGTGCCGGGGCAGGATCTCCTGTCATCTC
ACCTTGCTCCTGCCGAGAAAGTATCCATCATGGCTGATGCAATGCGGCGGCTGCATACGCTTGATCCGGC
TACCTGCCCATTCGACCACCAAGCGAAACATCGCATCGAGCGAGCACGTACTCGGATGGAAGCCGGTCTT
GTCGATCAGGATGATCTGGACGAAGAGCATCAGGGGCTCGCGCCAGCCGAACTGTTCGCCAGGCTCAAGG
CGAGCATGCCCGACGGCGAGGATCTCGTCGTGACCCATGGCGATGCCTGCTTGCCGAATATCATGGTGGA
AAATGGCCGCTTTTCTGGATTCATCGACTGTGGCCGGCTGGGTGTGGCGGACCGCTATCAGGACATAGCG
TTGGCTACCCGTGATATTGCTGAAGAGCTTGGCGGCGAATGGGCTGACCGCTTCCTCGTGCTTTACGGTA
TCGCCGCTCCCGATTCGCAGCGCATCGCCTTCTATCGCCTTCTTGACGAGTTCTTCTGAGCGGGACTCTG
GGGTTCGAAATGACCGACCAAGCGACGCCCAACCTGCCATCACGAGATTTCGATTCCACCGCCGCCTTCT
ATGAAAGGTTGGGCTTCGGAATCGTTTTCCGGGACGCCGGCTGGATGATCCTCCAGCGCGGGGATCTCAT
GCTGGAGTTCTTCGCCCACCCTAGGGGGAGGCTAACTGAAACACGGAAGGAGACAATACCGGAAGGAACC
CGCGCTATGACGGCAATAAAAAGACAGAATAAAACGCACGGTGTTGGGTCGTTTGTTCATAAACGCGGGG
TTCGGTCCCAGGGCTGGCACTCTGTCGATACCCCACCGAGACCCCATTGGGGCCAATACGCCCGCGTTTC
TTCCTTTTCCCCACCCCACCCCCCAAGTTCGGGTGAAGGCCCAGGGCTCGCAGCCAACGTCGGGGCGGCA
GGCCCTGCCATAGCCTCAGGTTACTCATATATACTTTAGATTGATTTAAAACTTCATTTTTAATTTAAAA
GGATCTAGGTGAAGATCCTTTTTGATAATCTCATGACCAAAATCCCTTAACGTGAGTTTTCGTTCCACTG
AGCGTCAGACCCCGTAGAAAAGATCAAAGGATCTTCTTGAGATCCTTTTTTTCTGCGCGTAATCTGCTGC
TTGCAAACAAAAAAACCACCGCTACCAGCGGTGGTTTGTTTGCCGGATCAAGAGCTACCAACTCTTTTTC
CGAAGGTAACTGGCTTCAGCAGAGCGCAGATACCAAATACTGTCCTTCTAGTGTAGCCGTAGTTAGGCCA
CCACTTCAAGAACTCTGTAGCACCGCCTACATACCTCGCTCTGCTAATCCTGTTACCAGTGGCTGCTGCC
AGTGGCGATAAGTCGTGTCTTACCGGGTTGGACTCAAGACGATAGTTACCGGATAAGGCGCAGCGGTCGG
GCTGAACGGGGGGTTCGTGCACACAGCCCAGCTTGGAGCGAACGACCTACACCGAACTGAGATACCTACA
GCGTGAGCTATGAGAAAGCGCCACGCTTCCCGAAGGGAGAAAGGCGGACAGGTATCCGGTAAGCGGCAGG
GTCGGAACAGGAGAGCGCACGAGGGAGCTTCCAGGGGGAAACGCCTGGTATCTTTATAGTCCTGTCGGGT
TTCGCCACCTCTGACTTGAGCGTCGATTTTTGTGATGCTCGTCAGGGGGGCGGAGCCTATGGAAAAACGC
CAGCAACGCGGCCTTTTTACGGTTCCTGGCCTTTTGCTGGCCTTTTGCTCACATGTTCTTTCCTGCGTTA
TCCCCTGATTCTGTGGATAACCGTATTACCGCCATGCATTAGTTATTAATAGTAATCAATTACGGGGTCA
TTAGTTCATAGCCCATATATG
Features (pLannotate 1.2.2; 19 found; start..end, strand, type, name):
      9..312     +  enhancer       CMV enhancer: human cytomegalovirus immediate early enhancer
    313..516     +  promoter       CMV promoter: human cytomegalovirus (CMV) immediate early promoter
    512..545     +  LTR            5' LTR (truncated) (fragment): truncated 5' long terminal repeat (LTR) from HIV-1
    561..579     +  promoter       T7 promoter: promoter for bacteriophage T7 RNA polymerase
    613..1329    +  CDS            EGFP: EGFP is a basic (constitutively fluorescent) green fluorescent protein published in 1996, derived from Aequorea victoria. It is reported to be a rapidly-maturing weak dimer with moderate acid sensitivity.
   1330..1380    +  misc_feature   MCS (fragment): multiple cloning site
   1381..2715    +  CDS            TUBB4B: TBB4B_HUMAN - Also known as TUBB2C. Experimental evidence at protein level: Swiss-Prot protein existence level 1. Tubulin is the major constituent of microtubules. It binds two moles of GTP, one at an exchangeable site on the beta chain and one at a non-exchangeable site on the alpha chain. From Homo sapiens (Human).
   2719..2744    +  misc_feature   MCS (fragment): multiple cloning site
   2756..2840    +  CDS            large T antigen (fragment): large T antigen from SV40 (simian virus 40)
   2863..2984    +  polyA_signal   SV40 poly(A) signal: SV40 polyadenylation signal
   3018..3446    -  rep_origin     f1 ori (sequence partly withheld): f1 bacteriophage origin of replication; arrow indicates direction of (+) strand synthesis
   3473..3577    +  promoter       AmpR promoter: bla
   3579..3936    +  promoter       SV40 promoter: SV40 enhancer and early promoter
   3971..4765    +  CDS            NeoR/KanR: aminoglycoside phosphotransferase from Tn5; aph(3')-II (or nptII); confers resistance to neomycin, kanamycin, and G418 (Geneticin®)
   4786..4938    +  CDS            ble (fragment): BLE_KLEPN - Experimental evidence at protein level: Swiss-Prot protein existence level 1. Binding protein with a strong affinity to the bleomycin family of antibiotics. Binds to CL990; an antimitotic-antibiotic compound. From Klebsiella pneumoniae.
   4997..5044    +  polyA_signal   HSV TK poly(A) signal: herpes simplex virus thymidine kinase polyadenylation signal (Cole and Stacy, 1985)
   5135..5151    -  polyA_signal   bGH poly(A) signal (fragment): bovine growth hormone polyadenylation signal
   5373..5961    +  rep_origin     ori: high-copy-number ColE1/pMB1/pBR322/pUC origin of replication
   6076..6127    +  enhancer       CMV enhancer (fragment): human cytomegalovirus immediate early enhancer
