[The description below was written by a language model from this plasmid's Addgene catalogue record and pLannotate feature annotations shown in this document.]
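Description:
pT7-EGFP-C1-tubcDNA_D is a 6,127 nt mammalian expression plasmid carrying a zebrafish (D. rerio) tubulin cDNA fused downstream of EGFP. The catalogue lists the backbone as unknown, but the name and the feature layout are consistent with an EGFP-C1-type vector into which a T7 promoter has been added. Propagation in bacteria relies on a high-copy ColE1/pUC-type origin, and an f1 origin is also present. Selection comes from a single NeoR/KanR (Tn5 aminoglycoside phosphotransferase) gene placed behind tandem bacterial (bla-type) and SV40 early promoters and terminated by an HSV TK polyadenylation signal. It therefore gives kanamycin resistance in E. coli and could give G418 resistance in mammalian cells.

The expression cassette is driven by the CMV immediate-early enhancer and promoter, followed by a T7 promoter that would also permit in vitro transcription with T7 RNA polymerase. Next come the EGFP coding sequence, a short stretch of multiple cloning site, the roughly 1.3 kb tubulin open reading frame and an SV40 poly(A) signal. This arrangement would be expected to give an N-terminally EGFP-tagged tubulin, although the record does not explicitly confirm the reading frame. The automated annotation labels the insert as human TUBB4B. This reflects homology-based matching to a conserved beta-tubulin, since the catalogue gives zebrafish as the source species. Relative to the NCBI reference sequence, the depositor reports five silent changes and one non-silent substitution, E442K. Small hits annotated as an HIV-1 LTR fragment, SV40 large T antigen, ble and bGH poly(A) are probably backbone remnants or annotation artefacts rather than functional parts.

The stated purpose is mammalian expression of the tubulin cDNA, and the associated work concerns nonsense-mediated mRNA decay factors in zebrafish development. The record does not describe the plasmid's specific role in that work. The deposited sequence may be theoretical or based on Sanger sequencing.
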