Addgene plasmid #146140: pT7-EGFP-C1-tubcDNA_D
Purpose: Mammalian Expression of tubcDNA
Depositing lab: Elisa Izaurralde. Depositing organization: Max Planck Institute for Developmental Biology. Publication: Nonsense-mediated mRNA decay effectors are essential for zebrafish embryonic development and survival. Wittkopp N, Huntzinger E, Weiler C, Saulière J, Schmidt S, Sonawane M, Izaurralde E. Mol Cell Biol. 2009 Jul . 29(13):3517-28. 10.1128/MCB.00177-09 PubMed 19414594.
Backbone
  Vector backbone: Unknown
  Vector type: Mammalian Expression
Growth in bacteria
  Bacterial resistance: Kanamycin, 50 μg/mL
  Growth temperature: 37°C
  Growth strain: DH5alpha
  Copy number: High Copy
Gene/Insert
  Gene/Insert name: tubcDNA
  Species: D. rerio (zebrafish)
  Mutation: 5 silent and one non silent mutation E442K compared to the sequence given by NCBI: NM_198809.2
  Cloning method: Unknown
Terms and licenses: Academic/Nonprofit Terms; Industry Terms: Not Available to Industry
Depositor comments: Plasmids from this collection were made available to the research community and donated after the lab closed. Please note that the sequence provided by the depositing laboratory may be theoretical/predicted or based on Sanger sequencing results. There may be discrepancies between sequencing results obtained by Addgene and the depositor sequence. If an Addgene verified sequence is not available, please contact before placing your order to request that our lab fully sequence the plasmid.
How to cite: pT7-EGFP-C1-tubcDNA_D was a gift from Elisa Izaurralde (Addgene plasmid # 146140 ; http://n2t.net/addgene:146140 ; RRID:Addgene_146140)
